>Addgene plasmid #78792 | pBABE-puro p21 K161Q, K163Q | addgene partial sequence | sequence record 149980 | pBABE5 5'-CTTTATCCAGCCCTCAC-3'
GGTGGTCGTAGGAATTCATGTCAGAACCGGCTGGGGATGTCCGTCAGAACCCATGCGGCAGCAAGGCCTG
CCGCCGCCTCTTCGGCCCAGTGGACAGCGAGCAGCTGAGACGCGACTGTGATGCGCTAATGGCGGGCTGC
ATCCAGGAGGCCCGTGAGCGATGGAACTTCGACTTTGTCACCGAGACACCACTGGAGGGTGACTTCGCCT
GGGAGCGTGTGCGGGGCCTTGGCCTGCCCAAGCTCTACCTTCCCACGGGGCCCCGGCGAGGCCGGGATGA
GTTGGGAGGAGGCAGGCGGCCTGGCACCTCACCTGCTCTGCTGCAGGGGACAGCAGAGGAAGACCATGTG
GACCTGTCACTGTCTTGTACCCTTGTGCCTCGCTCAGGGGAGCAGGCTGAAGGGTCCCCAGGTGGACCTG
GAGACTCTCAGGGTCGAAAACGGCGGCAGACCAGCATGACAGATTTCTACCACTCCAAACGCCGGCTGAT
CTTCTCCCAAAGGCAACCCTAACTCGACCCTGTGGAATGTGTGTCAGTTAGGGTGTGGAAAGTCCCCAGG
CTCCCCAGCAGGCAGAAGTATGCAAAGCATGCATCTCAATTAGTCAGCAACCAGGTGTGGAAAGTCCCCA
GGCTCCCCAGCAGGCAGAAGTATGCAAAGCATGCATCTCAATTAGTCAGCAACCATAGTCCCGCCCCTAA
CTCCGCCCATCCCGCCCCTAACTCCGCCCAGTTCCGCCCATTCTCCGCCCCATGGCTGACTAATTTTTTT
TATTTATGCAGAAGGC
