>Addgene plasmid #78792 | pBABE-puro p21 K161Q, K163Q | addgene partial sequence | sequence record 149981 | pBABE3 5'-ACCCTAACTGACACACATTCC-3'
TTGGAAGACAGCCGGCGTTTGGAGTGGTAGAAATCTGTCATGCTGGTCTGCCGCCGTTTTCGACCCTGAG
AGTCTCCAGGTCCACCTGGGGACCCTTCAGCCTGCTCCCCTGAGCGAGGCACAAGGGTACAAGACAGTGA
CAGGTCCACATGGTCTTCCTCTGCTGTCCCCTGCAGCAGAGCAGGTGAGGTGCCAGGCCGCCTGCCTCCT
CCCAACTCATCCCGGCCTCGCCGGGGCCCCGTGGGAAGGTAGAGCTTGGGCAGGCCAAGGCCCCGCACAC
GCTCCCAGGCGAAGTCACCCTCCAGTGGTGTCTCGGTGACAAAGTCGAAGTTCCATCGCTCACGGGCCTC
CTGGATGCAGCCCGCCATTAGCGCATCACAGTCGCGTCTCAGCTGCTCGCTGTCCACTGGGCCGAAGAGG
CGGCGGCAGGCCTTGCTGCCGCATGGGTTCTGACGGACATCCCCAGCCGGTTCTGACATGAATTCCTACG
TACCACCACACTGGGATCCGGCCGGCGCCTAGAGAAGGAGTGAGGGCTGGATAAAGGGAGGATCGAGGCG
GGGTCGAACGAGGAGGTTCAAGGGGGAGAGACGGGGCGGATGGAGGAAGAGGAGGCGGAGGCTTAGGGTG
TACAAAGGGCTTGACCCAGGGAGGGGGGTCAAAAGCCAAGGCTTCCCAGGTCACGATGTAGGGGACCTGG
TCTGGGTGTCCATGCGGGCCAGGTGAAAAGACCTTGATCTTAACCTGGGTGATGAGGTCTCGGTTAAAAG
GTGCCGTCTCGCGGCCATCCGACGTTTAAA
