[The description below was written by a language model from this plasmid's Addgene catalogue record.]
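Description:
pBABE-puro p21 K161Q, K163Q is a retroviral mammalian expression plasmid built on the pBABE-Puro backbone, carrying human p21 (CDKN1A, also known as CIP1/WAF1), the cyclin-dependent kinase inhibitor, with two lysine-to-glutamine substitutions at positions 161 and 163. It is maintained in bacteria as a high-copy plasmid under ampicillin selection. The record lists a recombination-deficient growth strain, a common choice for plasmids containing the repeated long terminal repeat sequences of retroviral vectors. No feature table accompanies the entry, so the details of the backbone elements are not individually documented here. In general, pBABE-Puro vectors are Moloney murine leukaemia virus-derived constructs in which the LTRs and a packaging signal flank the cargo, and the name indicates a puromycin resistance marker for selecting transduced mammalian cells.

The p21 insert is transcribed from the 5' LTR, which serves as the promoter as stated in the record. When the plasmid is introduced into a packaging cell line that supplies the viral structural and enzymatic proteins, the LTR-flanked RNA is packaged into replication-defective particles that can stably integrate the cassette into dividing target cells. Glutamine substitution of lysine is commonly used to mimic the neutral charge of an acetylated lysine, and the associated publication concerns Tip60-dependent acetylation, p21 stabilisation and the DNA damage response. The construct is therefore likely intended for studying how modification at these residues affects p21 stability and function, although the record itself states only that its purpose is retroviral expression of the mutant. No epitope tag or reporter is listed, and the cloning method is recorded as unknown.
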