Addgene plasmid #78792: pBABE-puro p21 K161Q, K163Q
Purpose: Retroviral expression of p21 K161Q, K163Q
Depositing lab: Jaewhan Song. Depositing organization: Yonsei University. Publication: Stabilization of p21 (Cip1/WAF1) following Tip60-dependent acetylation is required for p21-mediated DNA damage response. Lee MS, Seo J, Choi DY, Lee EW, Ko A, Ha NC, Yoon JB, Lee HW, Kim KP, Song J. Cell Death Differ. 2013 Apr;20(4):620-9. doi: 10.1038/cdd.2012.159. Epub 2012 Dec 14. PubMed 23238566.
Backbone
  Vector backbone: pBABE-Puro
  Vector type: Mammalian Expression, Retroviral
Growth in bacteria
  Bacterial resistance: Ampicillin, 100 μg/mL
  Growth temperature: 37°C
  Growth strain: NEB Stable
  Copy number: High Copy
Gene/Insert
  Gene/Insert name: P21
  Species: H. sapiens (human)
  Mutation: K161Q, K163Q muation
  Entrez Gene: CDKN1A (a.k.a. CAP20, CDKN1, CIP1, MDA-6, P21, SDI1, WAF1, p21CIP1)
  Promoter: 5'LTR
  Cloning method: Unknown
  Sequencing primers: 5′ pBABE 5'; 3′ pBABE 3'
Terms and licenses: Academic/Nonprofit Terms; Industry Terms: Not Available to Industry
How to cite: pBABE-puro p21 K161Q, K163Q was a gift from Jaewhan Song (Addgene plasmid # 78792 ; http://n2t.net/addgene:78792 ; RRID:Addgene_78792)
